Addgene plasmid #64530: pRG207
Purpose: (Empty Backbone) Integrative E. coli/S. cerevisiae shuttle vector
Depositing lab: Joerg Stelling. Depositing organization: ETH Zurich (Swiss Federal Institute of Technology). Publication: A shuttle vector series for precise genetic engineering of Saccharomyces cerevisiae. Gnugge R, Liphardt T, Rudolf F. Yeast. 2015 Dec 9. doi: 10.1002/yea.3144. PubMed 26647923.
Backbone
  Vector backbone: pRG207
  Backbone manufacturer: Robert Gnuegge
  Backbone size (bp): 7603
  Vector type: Yeast Expression
  Selectable markers: LYS2
Growth in bacteria
  Bacterial resistance: Ampicillin, 100 μg/mL
  Growth temperature: 37°C
  Growth strain: DH5alpha
  Copy number: High Copy
Gene/Insert
  Cloning method: Restriction Enzyme
  Sequencing primers: 5′ T7; 3′ T3
Terms and licenses: Academic/Nonprofit Terms; Industry Terms: Not Available to Industry
How to cite: pRG207 was a gift from Joerg Stelling (Addgene plasmid # 64530 ; http://n2t.net/addgene:64530 ; RRID:Addgene_64530)
