[The description below was written by a language model from this plasmid's Addgene catalogue record and pLannotate feature annotations shown in this document.]
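Description:
pRG207 is an empty-backbone integrative shuttle vector for Escherichia coli and Saccharomyces cerevisiae, 7,603 bp in size and catalogued as a yeast expression vector. In bacteria it is maintained at high copy through a ColE1/pUC-type origin and selected with ampicillin via the β-lactamase gene and its native promoter. The annotated features include no yeast replication origin or centromere (no 2μ or CEN/ARS element), consistent with its integrative design: it can only persist in yeast by recombining into the genome.

The yeast marker is the complete S. cerevisiae LYS2 gene driven by its own promoter. It encodes the α-aminoadipate reductase of the lysine biosynthetic pathway and allows selection of transformants by lysine prototrophy in a lys2 host. Short fragments annotated as RAD16 and as an uncertain yeast open reading frame (YBW6) lie on either side of the marker-plus-cloning region. These are probably yeast chromosomal sequences that serve as homology for targeted integration, although the record does not state the integration site or mechanism.

The cloning region derives from pBluescript, with a partial multiple cloning site flanked by opposing T7 and T3 promoters that also serve as the sequencing primer sites. Remnants of lacZα, the lac operator and lacI surround it. A very short match to the LEU2 promoter is also called and is likely incidental. No insert or yeast promoter for a payload is present, so users add their own expression cassette by restriction cloning. The vector belongs to a shuttle vector series designed for precise genetic engineering of S. cerevisiae.
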