Features (pLannotate 1.2.2; 14 found; start..end, strand, type, name):
     77..235     +  CDS            RAD16 (fragment): RAD16_YEAST - Experimental evidence at protein level: Swiss-Prot protein existence level 1. Component of the global genome repair (GGR) complex which promotes global genome nucleotide excision repair (GG-NER) which removes DNA damage from nontranscribing DNA. Involved in differential repair of DNA after UV damage. Will repair preferentially the MAT-alpha locus compared with the HML-alpha locus. From Saccharomyces cerevisiae (strain ATCC 204508 / S288c) (Baker's yeast).
    375..4550    -  CDS            LYS2: LYS2_YEAST - Experimental evidence at protein level: Swiss-Prot protein existence level 1. Catalyzes the activation of alpha-aminoadipate by ATP- dependent adenylation and the reduction of activated alpha-aminoadipate by NADPH. The activated alpha-aminoadipate is bound to the phosphopantheinyl group of the enzyme itself before it is reduced to (S)-2-amino-6-oxohexanoate. From Saccharomyces cerevisiae (strain ATCC 204508 / S288c) (Baker's yeast).
   4551..4790    -  promoter       LYS2 promoter: S. cerevisiae LYS2
   4849..4927    -  CDS            lacZα (fragment): LacZα fragment of β-galactosidase; lacZ fragment
   4930..4948    +  promoter       T7 promoter: promoter for bacteriophage T7 RNA polymerase
   5055..5140    +  misc_feature   MCS (fragment): pBluescript multiple cloning site
   5181..5198    -  promoter       LEU2 promoter (fragment): S. cerevisiae LEU2
   5222..5240    -  promoter       T3 promoter: promoter for bacteriophage T3 RNA polymerase
   5285..5301    -  protein_bind   lac operator: The lac repressor binds to the lac operator to inhibit transcription in E. coli. This inhibition can be relieved by adding lactose or isopropyl-β-D-thiogalactopyranoside (IPTG). lac repressor encoded by lacI
   5305..5595    -  CDS            YBW6_YEAST (fragment): Protein uncertain: Swiss-Prot protein existence level 5. From Saccharomyces cerevisiae (strain ATCC 204508 / S288c) (Baker's yeast).
   5612..5663    -  CDS            lacI (fragment): lac repressor; lacI; The lac repressor binds to the lac operator to inhibit transcription in E. coli. This inhibition can be relieved by adding lactose or isopropyl-β-D-thiogalactopyranoside (IPTG).
   5846..6434    -  rep_origin     ori: high-copy-number ColE1/pMB1/pBR322/pUC origin of replication
   6613..7473    -  CDS            AmpR: β-lactamase; bla; confers resistance to ampicillin, carbenicillin, and related antibiotics
   7474..7578    -  promoter       AmpR promoter: bla
>Addgene plasmid #64530 | pRG207 | depositor full sequence | sequence record 108551 | pRG207 sequence 7603 bps
GACGTCGAAAGAACGCGGCATTAGCAACATTTGCGAAGCGAACGATTTTGCGAACTGCTATTAATTAATT
GGCGCGCCTGTGAAGATCACAAGGTTTTGCATTGAGGATAGTATAGAAGCAAGAATCATTGAATTACAGG
AAAAAAAGGCAAATATGATTCATGCTACAATAAACCAAGATGAAGCTGCCATTAGCAGACTAACGCCAGC
CGATTTACAGTTCTTATTCAATAACTAATATTTTATTCTCTTATTATATATTATTCTCGGAGTTTTTAAG
TGACATCACCCGAAAAGAAGCTAAGTCTTTCTCCTAATTCATATTTAATTATTGTACATGGACATATGCA
TATCATACGTAATGCTCAACCTTAAGCTGCTGCGGAGCTTCCACGAGCACCAGCACCTGAAGCAACTAGA
CTTATTTGCGCTTGAGTTAGTTCTATACTTGGCAGTGGAAGTTTGTCATTATGAGTTGGTGGAGGTAAAA
ATCCAACCTTGTTTAAAAATGCAATATATATACCAACCTCTTCTGGAGTAACACCTATTCCATTAGACCA
ATCAACACCTGTCCATGCGGTGTCTTTCTTTAAAGATGCCACGGCGTTCCTATCGTCTAGTTCCGGAGCT
TTGGTACTTTCAGGTAAGTTGTCTAAGACCATGTGTAGCAAAGGATACAACGCATTTTCTTCATTCCTGT
CAATAACAGACGCCTCCAATGATTTCTTCCATTTAGAATAGCTTTCGATTTCGACATCGTAACCATAATC
GTGTAAAGTATACAAGTAGTCTTTGAATAATATTCTTGGGTGACCCGTTACTTGAGCAACGGCCAATTCA
TTTTCTTTGGGAGGATTCAAAGACGTAGCAACAACAACACGAGCAACATGATCTACTGGAACCATATTCA
CGGAATTTTCGATGTCTGGAATCTTACCTAATTGGACTGAACCTTTCAAAAATCTCAATAAGAAATCATC
TGTGTTTGAAGAACCATTGGCAGAGGCACCTGTTACGTAACCTGGTCTGACAATACACCCACGTAGGCCC
CTTTCACCTGCACGTCTAATGATGTACTCAGCAGCCCATTTGGACTGACCATATCCACCAGTGAGCCCGC
TTGCAGAGTTCATTAAATCGTCTGATTCTAAAATGCCTGGCTTCCCTTCGCTAACAAGTTTATCTGACAA
ATTAAAGTAGTATTCAGTGTCAAGAGTAGAAGTGGAGGAAACAAAGTCAAAGAACTTTGGCTTGCCGACG
GCGGCTAAGCTCATAACATTGATAGTTGAAATAACATTTGGATCTCTCAATTTGGCGTATGGATAAACCC
AGTGAACTAACGCACCATTATGGATAATTATATCAACTGTGTTTGCCAAATCCATCCACTTCTCATCTGA
AAGACCAAATTGGCTTTTAGATAAATCGCCTAATACAACTTTAATATTTGAGGCAAATTTTTCGTTCCAA
GTACCATAGGTGATACCTGCCTTTTGTAATCTTGCAAATGCAGCTTCTTCATCCTTGGCCCTGACGTGGG
CAAACACTTTGAAACTGTAGTTCTTTGGAGAACGTCCTAACAAATCTGCAAGGATGTAGGAGCCCAGAAA
TCCTGTGACACCAGTAACAAACACATTAATTGTTGTTTTTCCTTCGGCACTATTAGGTTCAACAAAATAT
TCACGAGAGGGGTACGAACTTGGTAGCGTCTCAACCAATTTCTTGGCGTCTTCCGCATAATTTGCAGTGA
CATTTTCGACGACCTCACCTTGAGATGATCCACCCGATGATTTAATTCTGTCAATTTCCGCGGCAAAGGC
CTTTATCGTTGGATACTTGAAAATTGTGCCCAATGGTAAATCAACTTGCAGCTTTTTCTTTAAGGTAAAA
ATCATTTTGGTAGCCAAGATAGAATGACCACCTAAATCGAAAAACGAATCATCTGGTGATACAGATGCTG
GCTTGGTAGGTAATATACTTAACCATAAGTCTCTAACCTCGCGCTCAACATTGGTAAACTGAGAGTCGTC
AGTTTCAGAAACTGTATTTTCAGCTACCAAATTTAATTGCTTGGGAGTTGGGAATTGAAGTTTAGGCTTA
TCAACTTTACCATTTGGATTCAATGGTAGTTTATCCATAACCACAATCAAGGAAGGCATAGCATAGCTAG
CCAATCTTTTCTTTAAGAAAGTCCTGATGTCCTTGGATAAAAGATGGTAACCGATTAAGCCCTTAACTAT
AGGGTCAGTTTCAACCTCCTTTGGAACATCACTTTGGAACTTAGACAAGTCATCTGGCTTGTCAAATCTT
GGGACCATAAATGTGATCAATGTTGGCTCATTGTCGGCATTTTTGCGAACTAAAGTAATGTTTTCTCTTA
CCAATGGATGTTGGGAAATGTGCGTATCTATTTCTCCTAATTCGATTCTGAACCCACGAATTTTAACTTG
ATCATCAGCCCTACCGCAACATTCACAGTCACCGTTTGGTAGATAACGACCTAAATCACCCGTTCTGTAC
AATCTATCTCTTGGACCTAACCAGAATTGTCTCCAAGGTTCACCATTATCCTTATCCAAATAATTCCAGT
GATCTTTTTCAACAAACCAGTTGTTCACAAATTTTTCTTTATTCAATTCTGGTAATCCTCTATAACCTTC
GGCCAAACCACCTGCACGAACATAAATCTCACCTATTTCGCCAATACCACATATTTGAGTACGGTCGTTC
CTGTTAACAACTAATAGCTGAACGTTCAACATACCTTTACCAGCAGGCATGACATCTTTCAATTTTTTCA
AAAAGTTTGGATCGTCATTTTTTGATTTAACTTCGAAATAAGAAACTGCACGCTGTGTTTCAGTAGTACC
GTACATATTAACAATACGGCAATTTTCTGCCAAGGTTTGTAACCTCAGACAATCACGTTTTGTTAAAATG
TCACCCACAAAGAACGCATGATGTAACTTAGGGAATGGTGTAGTAGCTTGGGCAGTAAGTAATTGACCCA
TGGCAGGTGTTAAATGGGTAACTGTGCAACCATACTTACTCATCCATTCCGCTAAACGGCCCGGTGTACC
AATATCATCTTGAGTAGGGACATACAATTGGGCACCTAAAAATAATGGTGTAAACATATCTCTTTGAATT
GGATCATGTGCAATACCGCTCAGCATTGTGAATTTATCATTTTCTGTTAAGTTGAACCTTTTGGACATCC
AATTGAAATAATAAGCCAAGGAAAAATGTCTACCAAGAACACCCTTAGGAATACCTTCGGAACCAGATGT
GAAAGATAGGGTTGGGTTGGAATCTGGTCCAACTACAACACCTGTTCTGGTGTCTTTGTAGTGATCGTAT
GGAGCCAAAACATCCTCGCCATTGTCCAATTTGCCACCTTCAATAGTACCATTTTCTTGAATAGCGATGG
AATTGATTCTTGAAACAATCTCCAATTCATCATTGATGTAATCTTCTACTAATTGATCCAATTGTCCAGC
AGCTCTAATAACAATCAACCCACGTGGTTTAGCAACACCTAAGTAAATGGTTTGTCTGGCTGGGGGATAT
GCAGGGTCGATAACTGAAAAGGTTGCGCCAGCTTTCAAGACACCCATCACACATACCATCAAATCCACAC
CCCTAGAAGAATAGATCATCACTACATCACCTCTTTTGATACCTGTTTTAATCAAATAATGGGCAACTAT
GTTAGAAGTGCGGTTGATGTCGCGATAAGTGAAAGAACGGGACTTGTCGGAATTTAGTGTTGGAGTCTCC
ACAACACAGGTTCTCTCTGGGAAGGCTTCAGCATTGTCCTGGAAAATGTCGTGAATACACCCCACGAAAT
CGCACCAGCCCAAGTTCTTAGTTGGATCAGGTAAACTATCCTTGGATGATGCGGTGATCAGAGAGATTTT
AGTTATGCAATTGGATGGATCGCTTAGCGCAGCAGTCAAATATTGAGTAAATTGGTCCGCAACAATGGTT
ACTCTTTCATTCGAATACAGTAAGCTGTTATAAATTAAGTTCAAAACATGCGCATTATTACTGGTATCCA
AATTCAAAGCAAAGTCCACTAAATGATGCTTGAACTCGTCTAATTTGAAATCTTGGTTTTCCAAAAAGGC
CAAACGGAACAACTGAGGGGTCCTTTCCAAGTCTTGGCAACTTTGAATTTTTTCAGCTAGCTCGTCAAAG
GAAAAATTGGCCTCAATAGAATTGAGCTTGTTCAACTCATTGTTAATTGTAGAATACAGCTCATTAAATG
ACCACGTTGGTTGAATATTGAATCTTAAGATTTTGTTATTCGCAATATAAAGAACAATATCATCGTCACC
AGTTACTCTATATATCAATGCAGCCCATACACTCAAAGCGACAGCGTATTTGTTAGAAAAACTATCATGA
GGCACATCGAGCTGAGGTAGCTGTAACGAATATGTAGCTTGTTTCGTATAAGGTTCTTGTTGTGGGCGTA
AAAAGTCATGTGGTAACACTGAAAGAGTTGGATTATCCAACTTCTCTATCCAGACCTTTTCGTTAGTCAT
TAGTGAGTAACTCTGTGATATGTCTCTATAATTAGCAGTTTTTCACTGAAATTCCAGGAAAGGTAATAAA
CTCAGATTTTTTTTTATACTATTGGCTGCTTGTTACTTATATATCTTGAACTTCTCCCAGCGGGTCTTCA
AATACATTTGGGCGATGTTCATGTTCATTAGGCAGGTATTTCGACATTGAGTCACACGCGAAAAACCGCC
GGAATTTTTTATGTAATTGCAAGTGCAATTCCGCTGGCAAAACTATTGAAGAGTTTTCCTCGCTAAAACT
GTGCGATGCCTCTCGATCGGATGTGCTGCAAGGCGATTAAGTTGGGTAACGCCAGGGTTTTCCCAGTCAC
GACGTTGTAAAACGACGGCCAGTGAATTGTAATACGACTCACTATAGGGCGAATTGGAGAAACAGAATAA
TATATAAACCTGTATAATATAACCTTGAAGACTATATTTCTTTTCGCGGCCGCCTATAGGGCGAATTGGA
GCTCCACCGCGGTGGCTCTAGAACTAGTGGATCCCCCGGGCTGCAGGAATTCGATATCAAGCTTATCGAT
ACCGTCGACCTCGAGGGGGGGCCCGGTACCCAGCTTCGGCCGTATTTACAGATAACGATGTCGTTATTAT
ATATATATATATATATTGTCACTTGTACCCAGCTTTTGTTCCCTTTAGTGAGGGTTAATTTCGAGCTTGG
CGTAATCATGGTCATAGCTGTTTCCTGTGTGAAATTGTTATCCGCTCACAACAGCTGAGAAGCGGTCAGC
AAGAAGAAAATCGAATAATCAGTTTCAATGAATATAGACGTAACAAAGGCACAAAAAAGAAAACAAGTAG
ATATGTCATACATATATATATATTTCAGGCAGCAAGTGACCATCAACCAGGAAGTGTGAAATAGCAAAGA
ACTGTTTACTTCTTCAGACTTAGAAAGCTCTTCCCATAGGAGAAAGCAACTGCTTTCCTTTGTAGTAATT
GATTGTCTTTTCAGCCCTTGACGCAACACCGTCCGCTGTGAAATCGAACAATTTGTAAATTTCAGGCGCG
CCATCCTGCAGGCATTAATGAATCGGCCAACGCGCGGGGAGAGGCGGTTTGCGTATTGGGCGCTCTTCCG
CTTCCTCGCTCACTGACTCGCTGCGCTCGGTCGTTCGGCTGCGGCGAGCGGTATCAGCTCACTCAAAGGC
GGTAATACGGTTATCCACAGAATCAGGGGATAACGCAGGAAAGAACATGTGAGCAAAAGGCCAGCAAAAG
GCCAGGAACCGTAAAAAGGCCGCGTTGCTGGCGTTTTTCCATAGGCTCCGCCCCCCTGACGAGCATCACA
AAAATCGACGCTCAAGTCAGAGGTGGCGAAACCCGACAGGACTATAAAGATACCAGGCGTTTCCCCCTGG
AAGCTCCCTCGTGCGCTCTCCTGTTCCGACCCTGCCGCTTACCGGATACCTGTCCGCCTTTCTCCCTTCG
GGAAGCGTGGCGCTTTCTCATAGCTCACGCTGTAGGTATCTCAGTTCGGTGTAGGTCGTTCGCTCCAAGC
TGGGCTGTGTGCACGAACCCCCCGTTCAGCCCGACCGCTGCGCCTTATCCGGTAACTATCGTCTTGAGTC
CAACCCGGTAAGACACGACTTATCGCCACTGGCAGCAGCCACTGGTAACAGGATTAGCAGAGCGAGGTAT
GTAGGCGGTGCTACAGAGTTCTTGAAGTGGTGGCCTAACTACGGCTACACTAGAAGAACAGTATTTGGTA
TCTGCGCTCTGCTGAAGCCAGTTACCTTCGGAAAAAGAGTTGGTAGCTCTTGATCCGGCAAACAAACCAC
CGCTGGTAGCGGTGGTTTTTTTGTTTGCAAGCAGCAGATTACGCGCAGAAAAAAAGGATCTCAAGAAGAT
CCTTTGATCTTTTGTTTAAACCTACGGGGTCTGACGCTCAGTGGAACGAAAACTCACGTTAAGGGATTTT
GGTCATGAGATTATCAAAAAGGATCTTCACCTAGATCCTTTTAAATTAAAAATGAAGTTTTAAATCAATC
TAAAGTATATATGAGTAAACTTGGTCTGACAGTTACCAATGCTTAATCAGTGAGGCACCTATCTCAGCGA
TCTGTCTATTTCGTTCATCCATAGTTGCCTGACTCCCCGTCGTGTAGATAACTACGATACGGGAGGGCTT
ACCATCTGGCCCCAGTGCTGCAATGATACCGCGAGACCCACGCTCACCGGCTCCAGATTTATCAGCAATA
AACCAGCCAGCCGGAAGGGCCGAGCGCAGAAGTGGTCCTGCAACTTTATCCGCCTCCATCCAGTCTATTA
ATTGTTGCCGGGAAGCTAGAGTAAGTAGTTCGCCAGTTAATAGTTTGCGCAACGTTGTTGCCATTGCTAC
AGGCATCGTGGTGTCACGCTCGTCGTTTGGTATGGCTTCATTCAGCTCCGGTTCCCAACGATCAAGGCGA
GTTACATGATCCCCCATGTTGTGCAAAAAAGCGGTTAGCTCCTTCGGTCCTCCGATGGTTGTCAGAAGTA
AGTTGGCCGCAGTGTTATCACTCATGGTTATGGCAGCACTGCATAATTCTCTTACTGTCATGCCATCCGT
AAGATGCTTTTCTGTGACTGGTGAGTACTCAACCAAGTCATTCTGAGAATAGTGTATGCGGCGACCGAGT
TGCTCTTGCCCGGCGTCAATACGGGATAATACCGCGCCACATAGCAGAACTTTAAAAGTGCTCATCATTG
GAAAACGTTCTTCGGGGCGAAAACTCTCAAGGATCTTACCGCTGTTGAGATCCAGTTCGATGTAACCCAC
TCGTGCACCCAACTGATCTTCAGCATCTTTTACTTTCACCAGCGTTTCTGGGTGAGCAAAAACAGGAAGG
CAAAATGCCGCAAAAAAGGGAATAAGGGCGACACGGAAATGTTGAATACTCATACTCTTCCTTTTTCAAT
ATTATTGAAGCATTTATCAGGGTTATTGTCTCATGAGCGGATACATATTTGAATGTATTTAGAAAAATAA
ACAAATAGGGGTTCCGCGCACATTTCCCCGAAAAGTGCCACCT
