>Addgene plasmid #64530 | pRG207 | addgene partial sequence | sequence record 110971 | DK060425_1 5'-TCCTTAAACCTGTCTTGTAA-3'
GTCGAAAGAACGCGGCATTAGCAACATTTGCGAAGCGAACGATTTTGCGAACTGCTATTAATTAATTGGC
GCGCCTGTGAAGATCACAAGGTTTTGCATTGAGGATAGTATAGAAGCAAGAATCATTGAATTACAGGAAA
AAAAGGCAAATATGATTCATGCTACAATAAACCAAGATGAAGCTGCCATTAGCAGACTAACGCCAGCCGA
TTTACAGTTCTTATTCAATAACTAATATTTTATTCTCTTATTATATATTATTCTCGGAGTTTTTAAGTGA
CATCACCCGAAAAGAAGCTAAGTCTTTCTCCTAATTCATATTTAATTATTGTACATGGACATATGCATAT
CATACGTAATGCTCAACCTTAAGCTGCTGCGGAGCTTCCACGAGCACCAGCACCTGAAGCAACTAGACTT
ATTTGCGCTTGAGTTAGTTCTATACTTGGCAGTGGAAGTTTGTCATTATGAGTTGGTGGAGGTAAAAATC
CAACCTTGTTTAAAAATGCAATATATATACCAACCTCTTCTGGAGTAACACCTATTCCATTAGACCAATC
AACACCTGTCCATGCGGTGTCTTTCTTTAAAGATGCCACGGCGTTCCTATCGTCTAGTTCCGGAGCTTTG
GTACTTTCAGGTAAGTTGTCTAAGACCATGTGTAGCAAAGGATACAACGCATTTTCTTCATTCCTGTCAA
TAACAGACGCCTCCAATGATTTCTTCCATTTAGAATAGCTTTCGATTTCGACATCGTAACCATAATCGTG
TAAAGTATACAAGTAGTCTTTGAATAATATTCTTGGGTGACCCGTTACTTGAGCAACGGCCAATTCATTT
TCTTTGGGAGGATTCAAAGACGTAGCAACAACAACACGAGCAACATGATCTACTGGAACCATATTCACGG
AATTTTCGATGTCTGGAATCTTACCTAATTGGACTGAACCTTTCAAAAATCTCAATAAGAAATCATCTGT
GTTTGAAGAACCATTGGCAGAGGCACCTGTTACGTAACCTGGTCTGACAATACACCCACGTAGGCCCCTT
TCACCTGCACGTCTAATGATGTACTCAGCAGCCCATTTGGACTGACCATATCCACCAGTGAGCCCGCT
