>Addgene plasmid #64530 | pRG207 | addgene partial sequence | sequence record 110974 | M13pUC-Rev 5'-AGCGGATAACAATTTCACACAGG-3'
TGACCATGATTACGCCAAGCTCGAAATTAACCCTCACTAAAGGGAACAAAAGCTGGGTACAAGTGACAAT
ATATATATATATATATAATAACGACATCGTTATCTGTAAATACGGCCGAAGCTGGGTACCGGGCCCCCCC
TCGAGGTCGACGGTATCGATAAGCTTGATATCGAATTCCTGCAGCCCGGGGGATCCACTAGTTCTAGAGC
CACCGCGGTGGAGCTCCAATTCGCCCTATAGGCGGCCGCGAAAAGAAATATAGTCTTCAAGGTTATATTA
TACAGGTTTATATATTATTCTGTTTCTCCAATTCGCCCTATAGTGAGTCGTATTACAATTCACTGGCCGT
CGTTTTACAACGTCGTGACTGGGAAAACCCTGGCGTTACCCAACTTAATCGCCTTGCAGCACATCCGATC
GAGAGGCATCGCACAGTTTTAGCGAGGAAAACTCTTCAATAGTTTTGCCAGCGGAATTGCACTTGCAATT
ACATAAAAAATTCCGGCGGTTTTTCGCGTGTGACTCAATGTCGAAATACCTGCCTAATGAACATGAACAT
CGCCCAAATGTATTTGAAGACCCGCTGGGAGAAGTTCAAGATATATAAGTAACAAGCAGCCAATAGTATA
AAAAAAAATCTGAGTTTATTACCTTTCCTGGAATTTCAGTGAAAAACTGCTAATTATAGAGACATATCAC
AGAGTTACTCACTAATGACTAACGAAAAGGTCTGGATAGAGAAGTTGGATAATCCAACTCTTTCAGTGTT
ACCACATGACTTTTTACGCCCACAACAAGAACCTTATACGAAACAAGCTACATATTCGTTACAGCTACCT
CAGCTCGATGTGCCTCATGATAGTTTTTCTAACAAATACGCTGTCGCTTTGAGTGTATGGGCTGCATTGA
TATATAGAGTAACTGGTGACGATGATATTGTTCTTTATATTGCGAATAACAAAATCTTAAGATTCAATAT
TCAACCAACGTGGTCATTTAATGAGCTGTATTCTACAATTAACAATGAGTTGAACAAGCTCAATTCTATT
GAGGCCAATTTTTCCTTTGACGAGCTAGCTGAAAAA
